>Addgene plasmid #27448 | pRS416 Gal G294A YFP | addgene partial sequence | sequence record 33784 | 27448 with EGFP-N
CTCGCCCTTGCTATCGATAAGCTTCATTCCCCAGCCAGAAGACTTAGAATCCATGCTTGAGCCAAAGCCT
CCATTAAAACCACTGCCCGACCCTGCATTGGATGCTGATCCCCAACCAATTGCTGCACCAGAATTAGAGC
CACTATAAGAGTTATTTCCAGAACCGAAGGCCTGGTTTGGCTCCCTCTGCATGTTGCCTTGGTTTTGGTT
ATTACCCGATGGGCCTGACTGGTTCTGCTGGCTGGCTAACATGCCCATCATACCCCAACTGCTCTGTAGT
GCTGCCTGGGCGGCAGCCATCATGGCTGGATTAATGCTGAACGCACCAAAGTTCATCCCACCACCCATAT
TACTACCTTGATTGTTTCCCAAACCAGCTCCACCCGCTCTGCTATTACCAAATCCACCCTGATTCCCAAA
GCCACCTGGATTACCACCAAATCTTCCACTTCTTTCTAACTGTCTATTGCTATTGTGCTTAGGTTCGGCA
TTGGATATATGAACGCTGATTCCTTTAATGATCAAGTCCTCTCCACAAAGAGACTGCGCAATCTGATCAT
CTGCAAATGTAACAAAGGCAAAGGCCCTGAATGGCTTGGGGATGAAGACATCCATCACATCCCCGTACTG
AGAGAAGAACTCCCGCAGCTCATCCTCAGTCATGTCCTCTGTACAGCGCCCCACAAACACTTTTCTGCTT
CTCAAAGGCTCATCTTGGCTTTGCTTAGAATTAGGAAGTTTGCAGTCACACCATCGTCCATCTATCATAT
GTCGCTGTGACATTACTTTCACTTGTGTTTCATATTCCGTAA
