>Addgene plasmid #27448 | pRS416 Gal G294A YFP | addgene partial sequence | sequence record 33785 | 27448 with EXFP-R
CCTTGGGCAGGCGGACTTGAAGAAGTCGTGCTGCTTCATGTGGTCGGGGTAGCGGGCGAAGCACTGCAGG
CCGTAGCCGAAGGTGGTCACGAGGGTGGGCCAGGGCACGGGCAGCTTGCCGGTGGTGCAGATGAACTTCA
GGGTCAGCTTGCCGTAGGTGGCATCGCCCTCGCCCTCGCCGGACACGCTGAACTTGTGGCCGTTTACGTC
GCCGTCCAGCTCGACCAGGATGGGCACCACCCCGGTGAACAGCTCCTCGCCCTTGCTATCGATAAGCTTC
ATTCCCCAGCCAGAAGACTTAGAATCCATGCTTGAGCCAAAGCCTCCATTAAAACCACTGCCCGACCCTG
CATTGGATGCTGATCCCCAACCAATTGCTGCACCAGAATTAGAGCCACTATAAGAGTTATTTCCAGAACC
GAAGGCCTGGTTTGGCTCCCTCTGCATGTTGCCTTGGTTTTGGTTATTACCCGATGGGCCTGACTGGTTC
TGCTGGCTGGCTAACATGCCCATCATACCCCAACTGCTCTGTAGTGCTGCCTGGGCGGCAGCCATCATGG
CTGGATTAATGCTGAACGCACCAAAGTTCATCCCACCACCCATATTACTACCTTGATTGTTTCCCAAACC
AGCTCCA
