[The description below was written by a language model from this plasmid's Addgene catalogue record.]
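Description:
pRS416 Gal G294A YFP is a yeast expression plasmid built on the pRS416GAL backbone (about 5 kb without insert), a shuttle vector that is maintained in E. coli under ampicillin selection and in Saccharomyces cerevisiae through the URA3 auxotrophic marker, which allows growth of ura3 strains on medium lacking uracil. The pRS416 series are generally centromeric (CEN/ARS) vectors kept at low copy number in yeast, and the record lists the plasmid as low copy. No feature table is provided, so the replication origins and exact regulatory elements are not individually documented. The "Gal" in the backbone name and the GAL-directed sequencing primer indicate a galactose-inducible promoter upstream of the cloning site, so expression can be switched on by galactose and kept off in glucose.

The insert is human TDP-43 (gene TARDBP) carrying a glycine-to-alanine substitution at residue 294 (G294A), cloned between SpeI and HindIII sites that both remain intact. YFP is fused to the C terminus of the protein, giving a fluorescent fusion whose localisation and inclusion formation can be followed in living cells by microscopy. The associated study concerns the intrinsic aggregation propensity of TDP-43 and how mutations linked to amyotrophic lateral sclerosis accelerate aggregation and increase toxicity. In that context, the construct serves for inducible expression of a tagged mutant TDP-43 in a yeast model, allowing comparison of its aggregation behaviour and effects on cell growth with those of the wild-type protein and other variants.
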