Addgene plasmid #27448: pRS416 Gal G294A YFP
Depositing lab: Aaron Gitler. Depositing organization: University of Pennsylvania. Publication: TDP-43 is intrinsically aggregation-prone, and amyotrophic lateral sclerosis-linked mutations accelerate aggregation and increase toxicity. Johnson BS, Snead D, Lee JJ, McCaffery JM, Shorter J, Gitler AD. J Biol Chem. 2009 Jul 24. 284(30):20329-39. 10.1074/jbc.M109.010264 PubMed 19465477.
Backbone
  Vector backbone: pRS416GAL
  Backbone size w/o insert (bp): 5000
  Vector type: Yeast Expression
  Selectable markers: URA3
Growth in bacteria
  Bacterial resistance: Ampicillin, 100 μg/mL
  Growth temperature: 37°C
  Growth strain: DH5alpha
  Copy number: Low Copy
Gene/Insert
  Gene/Insert name: TDP-43
  Species: H. sapiens (human)
  Mutation: Glycine 294 mutated to Alanine (G294A)
  Entrez Gene: TARDBP (a.k.a. ALS10, TDP-43)
  Tag / fusion protein: YFP (C terminal on insert)
  Cloning method: Restriction Enzyme; 5′ cloning site SpeI (not destroyed); 3′ cloning site HindIII (not destroyed)
  Sequencing primers: 5′ pRSGal-Fwd GTTAATATACCTCTATACTTTAACGTCAAGGAGA; 3′ T3
Terms and licenses: Academic/Nonprofit Terms; Industry Terms: Not Available to Industry
How to cite: pRS416 Gal G294A YFP was a gift from Aaron Gitler (Addgene plasmid # 27448 ; http://n2t.net/addgene:27448 ; RRID:Addgene_27448)
